>Addgene plasmid #84102 | pFGC5941-PacI-ath-STTM1886.1 | depositor partial sequence | sequence record 160658 | STTM
GATTTCATCTCTCAACTTCTCTCAGTTGTTGTTGTTATGGTCTAATTTAAATATGGTCTAAAGAAGAAGA
ATGATTTCATCTCTCAACTTCTCTCA
