>Addgene plasmid #84102 | pFGC5941-PacI-ath-STTM1886.1 | addgene partial sequence | sequence record 166759 | pFGC-RCS-1 5'-AATAAAAACTGACTCGGA-3'
TCTCAGAATTCATGGATCCTAGGTGAGTCTAGAGAGTTAATTAAGTTTGCAAGCAGCAGATTACCGGATA
CCTGTCCGCCTTTCTTAATTAAGTTTGCAAGCAGCAGATTACCGGATACCTGTCCGCCTTTCTTAATTAA
GTTTGCAAGCAGCAGATTACGCGCAGAAAAAAAGGATCTCAAGGAGATCCTTTGGATCACAAAAAAAAAG
CCCGCTCATTAGGCGGGTTAAATTCCCGGGTACTGCAGCCGATTCATTAATGCAGGTTAACCTGGCTTAT
CGAAATTAATACGACTCACTATAGGGAGACCGGCAGATCTGATCCCTACTCCAAAAATGTCAAAGATACA
GTCTCAGAAGACCAAAGGGCTATTGAGACTTTTCAACAAAGGGTAATTTCGGGAAACCTCCTCGGATTCC
ATTGCCCAGCTATCTGTCACTTCATCGAAAGGACAGTGGAAAAGGAAGGTGGCTCCTACAAATGCCATCA
TTGCGATAAAGGAAAGGCTATCATTCAAGATGCCTCTGCCGACAGTGGTCCCAAAGATGGACCCCCACCC
ACGAGGAGCATCGTGGGAAAAGAAGACGTTCCAACCACGTCTTCAAAGCAAGTGGATTGATGTGACATCT
CCACTGACGTAAGGGATGGCGCACAATCCCACCCCTACTCCAAAAATGTCAAAGATACTGTCTCAGAAGA
CCAAAGGGCTATTGAGACTTTTCAACAAAGGGTAATTTCGGGAAACCTCCTCGGATTCCATTGCC
