>Addgene plasmid #84102 | pFGC5941-PacI-ath-STTM1886.1 | addgene partial sequence | sequence record 166760 | M13-F20 5'-TGTAAAACGACGGCCAGT-3'
TGCTGAGCCTCGACATGTTGTCGCAAAATTCGCCCTGGACCCGCCCAACGATTTGTCGTCACTGTCAAGG
TTTGACCTGCACTTCATTTGGGGCCCACATACACCAAAAAAATGCTGCATAATTCTCGGGGCAGCAAGTC
GGTTACCCGGCCGCCGTGCTGGACCGGGTTGAATGGTGCCCGTAACTTTCGGTAGAGCGGACGGCCAATA
CTCAACTTCAAGGAATCTCACCCATGCGCGCCGGCGGGGAACCGGAGTTCCCTTCAGTGAGCGTTATTAG
TTCGCCGCTCGGTGTGTCGTAGATACTAGCCCCTGGGGCACTTTTGAAATTTGAATAAGATTTATGTAAT
CAGTCTTTTAGGTTTGACCGGTTCTGCCGCTTTTTTTAAAATTGGATTTGTAATAATAAAACGCAATTGT
TTGTTATTGTGGCGCTCTATCATAGATGTCGCTATAAACCTATTCAGCACAATATATTGTTTTCATTTTA
ATATTGTACATATAAGTAGTAGGGTACAATCAGTAAATTGAACGGAGAATATTATTCATAAAAATACGAT
AGTAACGGGTGATATATTCATTAGAATGAACCGAAACCGGCGGTAAGGATCTGAGCTACACATGCTCAGG
TTTTTTACAACGTGCACAACAGAATTGAAAGCAAATATCATGCGATCATAGGCGTCTCGCATATCTCATT
AAAGCAGGACTCTAGGGACTAGTCCCGGGTCTTAATTAAGAAAGGCGGACAGGTATCGCGTAATCTGCTG
CTTGCAA
