>Addgene plasmid #84102 | pFGC5941-PacI-ath-STTM1886.1 | addgene partial sequence | sequence record 167875 | T7 5'-TAATACGACTCACTATAGGG-3'
ACAGTCTCAGAAGACCAAAGGGCTATTGAGACTTTTCAACAAAGGGTAATTTCGGGAAACCTCCTCGGAT
TCCATTGCCCAGCTATCTGTCACTTCATCGAAAGGACAGTGGAAAAGGAAGGTGGCTCCTACAAATGCCA
TCATTGCGATAAAGGAAAGGCTATCATTCAAGATGCCTCTGCCGACAGTGGTCCCAAAGATGGACCCCCA
CCCACGAGGAGCATCGTGGGAAAAGAAGACGTTCCAACCACGTCTTCAAAGCAAGTGGATTGATGTGACA
TCTCCACTGACGTAAGGGATGGCGCACAATCCCACCCCTACTCCAAAAATGTCAAAGATACTGTCTCAGA
AGACCAAAGGGCTATTGAGACTTTTCAACAAAGGGTAATTTCGGGAAACCTCCTCGGATTCCATTGCCCA
GCTATCTGTCACCTCATCGAAAGGACAGTAGAAAAGGAAGGTGGCTCCTACAAATGCCATCATTGCGATA
AAGGAAAGGCTATCATTCAAGATGCCTCTGCCGACAGTGGTCCCAAAGATGGACCCCCACCCACGAGGAG
CATCGTGGAAAAAGAAGACGTTCCAACCACGTCTTCAAAGCAAGTGGATTGATGTGACATCTCCACTGAC
ATAAGGGATGACGCACAACCCCACTATCCTTCGCAAGACCCTTCCTCTATATAAGGAAGTTCATTTCATT
TGGAGAGGACAGCCCAAGCTTGATTTCATCTCTCAACTTCTCTCAGTTGTTGTTGTTATGGTCTAATTTA
AATATGGTCTAAAGAAGAAGAATGATTTCATCTCTCAACTTCTCTCAGAATTCGGTACGCTGAAATCACC
AGTCTCTCTCTACAAATCTATCTCTCTCTATT
