[The description below was written by a language model from this plasmid's Addgene catalogue record.]
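Description:
pFGC5941-PacI-ath-STTM1886.1 is a plant expression plasmid built on the pFGC5941-PacI backbone (about 8.6 kb without insert) and designed to knock down the activity of miRNA1886.1 in Arabidopsis thaliana. It is maintained in E. coli as a high-copy plasmid under dual chloramphenicol and kanamycin selection, while transformed plants are selected with Basta (glufosinate herbicide). No feature table is provided, so the replication origins and any T-DNA border elements of the backbone are not stated in the record.

The payload is a roughly 2.8 kb cassette inserted as a PacI fragment, with both PacI sites retained. According to the depositor, this cassette carries a doubled CaMV 35S promoter (2x35S), the short tandem target mimic (STTM) itself, a 35S terminator and a chloramphenicol resistance gene. The CmR marker travels with the insert, which explains the combined chloramphenicol and kanamycin selection: it allows clones that have taken up the PacI cassette to be selected directly in bacteria. The strong constitutive 2x35S promoter drives transcription of the STTM, a non-coding RNA that in this general design holds two imperfect binding sites for the target microRNA joined by a short spacer. The mimic sites pair with the miRNA but resist cleavage, so the transcript sequesters the miRNA and triggers its degradation, relieving repression of its natural targets.

The construct is used for loss-of-function studies of miRNA1886.1 in Arabidopsis, allowing the resulting phenotypes and changes in target gene expression to be examined in stably transformed, Basta-resistant plants.
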