Addgene plasmid #84102: pFGC5941-PacI-ath-STTM1886.1
Purpose: target miRNA1886.1 for destruction in Arabidopsis thaliana
Depositing lab: Guiliang Tang. Depositing organization: Michigan Technological University. Publication: Construction of short tandem target mimic (STTM) to block the functions of plant and animal microRNAs. Tang G, Yan J, Gu Y, Qiao M, Fan R, Mao Y, Tang X. Methods. 2012 Oct;58(2):118-25. doi: 10.1016/j.ymeth.2012.10.006. Epub 2012 Oct 23. PubMed 23098881.
Backbone
  Vector backbone: pFGC5941-PacI
  Backbone manufacturer: Guiliang Tang (Addgene plasmid # 44182)
  Backbone size w/o insert (bp): 8608
  Vector type: Plant Expression
  Selectable markers: Basta
Growth in bacteria
  Bacterial resistance: Chloramphenicol and Kanamycin, 25 & 50 μg/mL
  Growth temperature: 37°C
  Growth strain: DH5alpha
  Copy number: High Copy
Gene/Insert
  Gene/Insert name: STTM1886.1
  Species: A. thaliana (mustard weed)
  Insert size (bp): 2846
  Promoter: 2x35S
  Cloning method: Restriction Enzyme; 5′ cloning site PacI (not destroyed); 3′ cloning site PacI (not destroyed)
  Sequencing primers: 5′ CACTATCCTTCGCAAGACCCTTCC; 3′ CAACACATGAGCGAAACCCTATAA
Terms and licenses: Academic/Nonprofit Terms; Industry Terms: Not Available to Industry
Depositor comments: The insert within this plasmid contains a 2x35S promoter, STTM, T35S and CmR.
How to cite: pFGC5941-PacI-ath-STTM1886.1 was a gift from Guiliang Tang (Addgene plasmid # 84102 ; http://n2t.net/addgene:84102 ; RRID:Addgene_84102)
